Addgene plasmid #153228: pDGE347
Purpose: (Empty Backbone) Recipient plant transformation vector containing selection markers and a Cas9 expression cassette, but lacking guide RNAs
Depositing lab: Sylvestre Marillonnet. Depositing organization: Leibniz Institute of Plant Biochemistry (IPB). Publication: Highly efficient multiplex editing: One-shot generation of 8x Nicotiana benthamiana and 12x Arabidopsis mutants. Stuttmann J, Barthel K, Martin P, Ordon J, Erickson JL, Herr R, Ferik F, Kretschmer C, Berner T, Keilwagen J, Marillonnet S, Bonas U. Plant J. 2021 Feb 12. doi: 10.1111/tpj.15197. PubMed 33577114.
Backbone
  Vector backbone: pJOG292
  Backbone manufacturer: Ordon et al, 2017
  Backbone size (bp): 7000
  Vector type: Plant Expression, CRISPR
  Selectable markers: ccdB, BASTA, FAST
Growth in bacteria
  Bacterial resistance: Chloramphenicol and Spectinomycin, 25 & 50 μg/mL
  Growth temperature: 37°C
  Growth strain: ccdB Survival
  Copy number: High Copy
Gene/Insert
  Gene/Insert name: None
Terms and licenses: Academic/Nonprofit Terms; Industry Terms: Not Available to Industry
Depositor comments: Please visit https://www.biorxiv.org/content/10.1101/2020.03.31.018671v2 for bioRxiv preprint.
How to cite: pDGE347 was a gift from Sylvestre Marillonnet (Addgene plasmid # 153228 ; http://n2t.net/addgene:153228 ; RRID:Addgene_153228)
