[The description below was written by a language model from this plasmid's Addgene catalogue record and pLannotate feature annotations shown in this document.]
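Description:
pDGE347 is an empty recipient binary vector for Agrobacterium-mediated plant transformation and CRISPR/Cas9 genome editing, built on the pJOG292 backbone. It already carries plant selection markers and a Cas9 expression cassette but no guide RNAs. The sequenced record is about 19.8 kb, considerably larger than the 7 kb listed for the backbone alone. Outside the T-DNA, the plasmid has a high-copy ColE1/pUC-type origin with the pBR322 bom site for propagation in E. coli. It also has the pVS1 oriV with RepA and StaA for replication and stable maintenance in Agrobacterium. An aadA gene provides spectinomycin resistance.

Several units lie between the nopaline-type left and right border repeats. Next to the left border is a FAST seed marker, an oleosin coding sequence fused to TagRFP, which makes transgenic seeds red fluorescent so they can be picked out or, after editing, selected against. This is followed by a bar gene between the NOS promoter and NOS terminator, conferring BASTA (phosphinothricin) resistance. Then comes a Streptococcus pyogenes Cas9 coding sequence ending in the pea rbcS-E9 terminator. Cas9 is annotated in two pieces with a gap, which may reflect an intron, though the record does not say so. The Cas9 promoter is not annotated; the upstream Arabidopsis HST-like fragments probably reflect genomic sequence carried along with a plant promoter region.

Near the right border sits a chloramphenicol resistance/ccdB cassette. It serves as a counter-selectable placeholder, which is why the plasmid is propagated in a ccdB-tolerant strain. Replacing this cassette with guide RNA units yields a finished editing construct. The associated publication indicates use for highly multiplexed editing in Nicotiana benthamiana and Arabidopsis.
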