Features (pLannotate 1.2.2; 27 found; start..end, strand, type, name):
    101..502     +  CDS            Y4CG_SINFN (fragment): Protein inferred from homology: Swiss-Prot protein existence level 3. From Sinorhizobium fredii (strain NBRC 101917 / NGR234).
   1062..1691    +  CDS            pVS1 StaA: stability protein from the Pseudomonas plasmid pVS1 (Heeb et al., 2000)
   2120..3193    +  CDS            pVS1 RepA: replication protein from the Pseudomonas plasmid pVS1 (Heeb et al., 2000)
   3259..3453    +  rep_origin     pVS1 oriV: origin of replication for the Pseudomonas plasmid pVS1 (Heeb et al., 2000)
   3656..3695    +  CDS            rop (fragment): Rop protein, which maintains plasmids at low copy number; rop
   3797..3933    +  misc_feature   bom: basis of mobility region from pBR322
   4123..4711    -  rep_origin     ori: high-copy-number ColE1/pMB1/pBR322/pUC origin of replication
   4957..5744    -  CDS            SmR (fragment): aminoglycoside adenylyltransferase (Murphy, 1985); aadA; confers resistance to spectinomycin and streptomycin
   5755..5811    -  CDS            GmR (fragment): gentamycin acetyltransferase; aacC1; confers resistance to gentamycin
   5987..6010    -  promoter       Pc promoter (fragment): intI1 (promoter lies within the coding sequence); class 1 integron promoter
   6269..6293    +  misc_feature   LB T-DNA repeat: left border repeat from nopaline C58 T-DNA
   6808..7500    -  CDS            TagRFP: TagRFP is a basic (constitutively fluorescent) red fluorescent protein published in 2007, derived from Entacmaea quadricolor. It has very low acid sensitivity.
   7501..8217    -  CDS            OLEO2_BRANA: Experimental evidence at protein level: Swiss-Prot protein existence level 1. May have a structural role to stabilize the lipid body during desiccation of the seed by preventing coalescence of the oil. Probably interacts with both lipid and phospholipid moieties of lipid bodies. May also provide recognition signals for specific lipase anchorage in lipolysis during seedling growth. From Brassica napus (Rape).
   8723..8975    -  terminator     NOS terminator: nopaline synthase terminator and poly(A) signal
   9006..9554    -  CDS            bar: PAT_STRHY - Experimental evidence at protein level: Swiss-Prot protein existence level 1. Inactivates phosphinothricin (PPT) by transfer of an acetyl group from acetyl CoA. Can also acetylate demethylphosphinothricin but not PTT or glutamate. This enzyme is an effector of phosphinothricin tripeptide (PTT or bialaphos) resistance. From Streptomyces hygroscopicus. Introduced by genetic manipulation and expressed in glufosinate-tolerant maize by Dekalb Genetics.
   9575..9757    -  promoter       NOS promoter: nopaline synthase promoter NOS promoter
   9887..10519   -  terminator     E9 terminator: terminator and polyadenylation signal from the pea rbcS-E9 gene
  10905..15863   -  CDS            cas9: CAS9_STRP1 - Also known as csn1 From Streptococcus pyogenes serotype M1.
  15994..16272   -  CDS            cas9 (fragment): CAS9_STRP1 - Also known as csn1 From Streptococcus pyogenes serotype M1.
  17007..17081   -  CDS            HST (fragment): HSTC_ARATH - Also known as HPT2, VTE2-2. Experimental evidence at protein level: Swiss-Prot protein existence level 1. Involved in the synthesis of plastoquinone-9. Can use both homogentisic acid and 2,5-dihydroxyphenylacetic acid gamma-lactone as prenyl acceptors, and solanesyl diphosphate > farnesyl diphosphate > geranylgeranyl diphosphate >> phytyl diphosphate as prenyl donors. Do not catalyze the decardoxylation of homogentisate uncoupled from prenylation. From Arabidopsis thaliana (Mouse-ear cress).
  17347..17430   -  CDS            HST (fragment): HSTC_ARATH - Also known as HPT2, VTE2-2. Experimental evidence at protein level: Swiss-Prot protein existence level 1. Involved in the synthesis of plastoquinone-9. Can use both homogentisic acid and 2,5-dihydroxyphenylacetic acid gamma-lactone as prenyl acceptors, and solanesyl diphosphate > farnesyl diphosphate > geranylgeranyl diphosphate >> phytyl diphosphate as prenyl donors. Do not catalyze the decardoxylation of homogentisate uncoupled from prenylation. From Arabidopsis thaliana (Mouse-ear cress).
  17582..17953   -  CDS            HST (fragment): HSTC_ARATH - Also known as HPT2, VTE2-2. Experimental evidence at protein level: Swiss-Prot protein existence level 1. Involved in the synthesis of plastoquinone-9. Can use both homogentisic acid and 2,5-dihydroxyphenylacetic acid gamma-lactone as prenyl acceptors, and solanesyl diphosphate > farnesyl diphosphate > geranylgeranyl diphosphate >> phytyl diphosphate as prenyl donors. Do not catalyze the decardoxylation of homogentisate uncoupled from prenylation. From Arabidopsis thaliana (Mouse-ear cress).
  18012..18114   +  promoter       cat promoter: promoter of the E. coli cat gene encoding chloramphenicol acetyltransferase
  18115..18773   +  CDS            CmR: chloramphenicol acetyltransferase; cat; confers resistance to chloramphenicol
  18955..19113   +  CDS            ccdA (fragment): CCDA_ECO57 - Also known as H, letA. Experimental evidence at protein level: Swiss-Prot protein existence level 1. Antitoxin component of a type II toxin-antitoxin (TA) system which inhibits the post-segregational killing (PSK) of plasmid-free cells, also referred to as a plasmid addiction system. Binds to and blocks the activity of CcdB; will also remove bound CcdB protein from the CcdB-GyrA complex by forming a CcdA-CcdB complex, a process termed rejuvenation. Functions as a transcriptional corepressor for the ccdAB operon, repression also requires CcdB (By similarity). From Escherichia coli
  19118..19420   +  CDS            ccdB: CCDB_ECOLI - Also known as G, letB, letD. Experimental evidence at protein level: Swiss-Prot protein existence level 1. Toxic component of a type II toxin-antitoxin (TA) system, functioning in plasmid maintainence. Responsible for the post- segregational killing (PSK) of plasmid-free cells, also referred to as a plasmid addiction system. Half-life of over 2 hours. Cell killing by CcdB is accompanied by filamentation, defects in chromosome and plasmid segregation, defects in cell division, formation of anucleate cells, decreased DNA synthesis and plasmid loss. Interferes with the activity of DN
  19544..19568   +  misc_feature   RB T-DNA repeat: right border repeat from nopaline C58 T-DNA
>Addgene plasmid #153228 | pDGE347 | addgene full sequence | sequence record 309716 | Addgene NGS Result
TTCCTGGCGTTTTCTTGTCGCGTGTTTTAGTCGCATAAAGTAGAATACTTGCGACTAGAACCGGAGACAT
TACGCCATGAACAAGAGCGCCGCCGCTGGCCTGCTGGGCTATGCCCGCGTCAGCACCGACGACCAGGACT
TGACCAACCAACGGGCCGAACTGCACGCGGCCGGCTGCACCAAGCTGTTTTCCGAGAAGATCACCGGCAC
CAGGCGCGACCGCCCGGAGCTGGCCAGGATGCTTGACCACCTACGCCCTGGCGACGTTGTGACAGTGACC
AGGCTAGACCGCCTGGCCCGCAGCACCCGCGACCTACTGGACATTGCCGAGAGCATCCAGGAGGCCGGCG
CGGGCCTGCGTAGCCTGGCAGAGCCGTGGGCCGACACCACCACGCCGGCCGGCCGCATGGTGTTGACCGT
GTTCGCCGGCATTGCCGAGTTCGAGCGTTCCCTAATCATCGACCGCACCCGGAGCGGGCGCGAGGCCGCC
AAGGCCCGAGGCGTGAAGTTTGGCCCCCGCCCTACCCTCACCCCGGCACAGATCGCGCACGCCCGCGAGC
TGATCGACCAGGAAGGCCGCACCGTGAAAGAGGCGGCTGCACTGCTTGGCGTGCATCGCTCGACCCTGTA
CCGCGCACTTGAGCGCAGCGAGGAAGTGACGCCCACCGAGGCCAGGCGGCGCGGTGCCTTCCGTGAGGAC
GCATTGACCGAGGCCGACGCCCTGGCGGCCGCCGAGAATGAACGCCAAGAGGAACAAGCATGAAACCGCA
CCAGGACGGCCAGGACGAACCGTTTTTCATTACCGAAGAGATCGAGGCGGAGATGATCGCGGCCGGGTAC
GTGTTCGAGCCGCCCGCGCACGTCTCAACCGTGCGGCTGCATGAAATCCTGGCCGGTTTGTCTGATGCCA
AGCTGGCGGCCTGGCCGGCCAGCTTGGCCGCTGAAGAAACCGAGCGCCGCCGTCTAAAAAGGTGATGTGT
ATTTGAGTAAAACAGCTTGCGTCATGCGGTCGCTGCGTATATGATGCGATGAGTAAATAAACAAATACGC
AAGGGGAACGCATGAAGGTTATCGCTGTACTTAACCAGAAAGGCGGGTCAGGCAAGACGACCATCGCAAC
CCATCTAGCCCGCGCCCTGCAACTCGCCGGGGCCGATGTTCTGTTAGTCGATTCCGATCCCCAGGGCAGT
GCCCGCGATTGGGCGGCCGTGCGGGAAGATCAACCGCTAACCGTTGTCGGCATCGACCGCCCGACGATTG
ACCGCGACGTGAAGGCCATCGGCCGGCGCGACTTCGTAGTGATCGACGGAGCGCCCCAGGCGGCGGACTT
GGCTGTGTCCGCGATCAAGGCAGCCGACTTCGTGCTGATTCCGGTGCAGCCAAGCCCTTACGACATATGG
GCCACCGCCGACCTGGTGGAGCTGGTTAAGCAGCGCATTGAGGTCACGGATGGAAGGCTACAAGCGGCCT
TTGTAGTGTCGCGGGCGATCAAAGGCACGCGCATCGGCGGTGAGGTTGCCGAGGCGCTGGCCGGGTACGA
GCTGCCCATTCTTGAGTCCCGTATCACGCAGCGCGTGAGCTACCCAGGCACTGCCGCCGCCGGCACAACC
GTTCTTGAATCAGAACCCGAGGGCGACGCTGCCCGCGAGGTCCAGGCGCTGGCCGCTGAAATTAAATCAA
AACTCATTTGAGTTAATGAGGTAAAGAGAAAATGAGCAAAAGCACAAACACGCTAAGTGCCGGCCGTCCG
AGCGCACGCAGCAGCAAGGCTGCAACGTTGGCCAGCCTGGCAGACACGCCAGCCATGAAGCGGGTCAACT
TTCAGTTGCCGGCGGAGGATCACACCAAGCTGAAGATGTACGCGGTACGCCAAGGCAAGACCATTACCGA
GCTGCTATCTGAATACATCGCGCAGCTACCAGAGTAAATGAGCAAATGAATAAATGAGTAGATGAATTTT
AGCGGCTAAAGGAGGCGGCATGGAAAATCAAGAACAACCAGGCACCGACGCCGTGGAATGCCCCATGTGT
GGAGGAACGGGCGGTTGGCCAGGCGTAAGCGGCTGGGTTGTCTGCCGGCCCTGCAATGGCACTGGAACCC
CCAAGCCCGAGGAATCGGCGTGAGCGGTCGCAAACCATCCGGCCCGGTACAAATCGGCGCGGCGCTGGGT
GATGACCTGGTGGAGAAGTTGAAGGCCGCGCAGGCCGCCCAGCGGCAACGCATCGAGGCAGAAGCACGCC
CCGGTGAATCGTGGCAAGCGGCCGCTGATCGAATCCGCAAAGAATCCCGGCAACCGCCGGCAGCCGGTGC
GCCGTCGATTAGGAAGCCGCCCAAGGGCGACGAGCAACCAGATTTTTTCGTTCCGATGCTCTATGACGTG
GGCACCCGCGATAGTCGCAGCATCATGGACGTGGCCGTTTTCCGTCTGTCGAAGCGTGACCGACGAGCTG
GCGAGGTGATCCGCTACGAGCTTCCAGACGGGCACGTAGAGGTTTCCGCAGGGCCGGCCGGCATGGCCAG
TGTGTGGGATTACGACCTGGTACTGATGGCGGTTTCCCATCTAACCGAATCCATGAACCGATACCGGGAA
GGGAAGGGAGACAAGCCCGGCCGCGTGTTCCGTCCACACGTTGCGGACGTACTCAAGTTCTGCCGGCGAG
CCGATGGCGGAAAGCAGAAAGACGACCTGGTAGAAACCTGCATTCGGTTAAACACCACGCACGTTGCCAT
GCAGCGTACGAAGAAGGCCAAGAACGGCCGCCTGGTGACGGTATCCGAGGGTGAAGCCTTGATTAGCCGC
TACAAGATCGTAAAGAGCGAAACCGGGCGGCCGGAGTACATCGAGATCGAGCTAGCTGATTGGATGTACC
GCGAGATCACAGAAGGCAAGAACCCGGACGTGCTGACGGTTCACCCCGATTACTTTTTGATCGATCCCGG
CATCGGCCGTTTTCTCTACCGCCTGGCACGCCGCGCCGCAGGCAAGGCAGAAGCCAGATGGTTGTTCAAG
ACGATCTACGAACGCAGTGGCAGCGCCGGAGAGTTCAAGAAGTTCTGTTTCACCGTGCGCAAGCTGATCG
GGTCAAATGACCTGCCGGAGTACGATTTGAAGGAGGAGGCGGGGCAGGCTGGCCCGATCCTAGTCATGCG
CTACCGCAACCTGATCGAGGGCGAAGCATCCGCCGGTTCCTAATGTACGGAGCAGATGCTAGGGCAAATT
GCCCTAGCAGGGGAAAAAGGTCGAAAAGGTGTCTTTCCTGTGGATAGCACGTACATTGGGAACCCAAAGC
CGTACATTGGGAACCGGAACCCGTACATTGGGAACCCAAAGCCGTACATTGGGAACCGGTCACACATGTA
AGTGACTGATATAAAAGAGAAAAAAGGCGATTTTTCCGCCTAAAACTCTTTAAAACTTATTAAAACTCTT
AAAACCCGCCTGGCCTGTGCATAACTGTCTGGCCAGCGCACAGCCGAAGAGCTGCAAAAAGCGCCTACCC
TTCGGTCGCTGCGCTCCCTACGCCCCGCCGCTTCGCGTCGGCCTATCGCGGCCGCTGGCCGCTCAAAAAT
GGCTGGCCTACGGCCAGGCAATCTACCAGGGCGCGGACAAGCCGCGCCGTCGCCACTCGACCGCCGGCGC
CCACATCAAGGCACCCTGCCTCGCGCGTTTCGGTGATGACGGTGAAAACCTCTGACACATGCAGCTCCCG
GAGACGGTCACAGCTTGTCTGTAAGCGGATGCCGGGAGCAGACAAGCCCGTCAGGGCGCGTCAGCGGGTG
TTGGCGGGTGTCGGGGCGCAGCCATGACCCAGTCACGTAGCGATAGCGGAGTGTATACTGGCTTAACTAT
GCGGCATCAGAGCAGATTGTACTGAGAGTGCACCATATGCGGTGTGAAATACCGCACAGATGCGTAAGGA
GAAAATACCGCATAAGGCGCTCTTCCGCTTCCTCGCTCACTGACTCGCTGCGCTCGGTCGTTCGGCTGCG
GCGAGCGGTATCAGCTCACTCAAAGGCGGTAATACGGTTATCCACAGAATCAGGGGATAACGCAGGAAAG
AACATGTGAGCAAAAGGCCAGCAAAAGGCCAGGAACCGTAAAAAGGCCGCGTTGCTGGCGTTTTTCCATA
GGCTCCGCCCCCCTGACGAGCATCACAAAAATCGACGCTCAAGTCAGAGGTGGCGAAACCCGACAGGACT
ATAAAGATACCAGGCGTTTCCCCCTGGAAGCTCCCTCGTGCGCTCTCCTGTTCCGACCCTGCCGCTTACC
GGATACCTGTCCGCCTTTCTCCCTTCGGGAAGCGTGGCGCTTTCTCATAGCTCACGCTGTAGGTATCTCA
GTTCGGTGTAGGTCGTTCGCTCCAAGCTGGGCTGTGTGCACGAACCCCCCGTTCAGCCCGACCGCTGCGC
CTTATCCGGTAACTATCGTCTTGAGTCCAACCCGGTAAGACACGACTTATCGCCACTGGCAGCAGCCACT
GGTAACAGGATTAGCAGAGCGAGGTATGTAGGCGGTGCTACAGAGTTCTTGAAGTGGTGGCCTAACTACG
GCTACACTAGAAGGACAGTATTTGGTATCTGCGCTCTGCTGAAGCCAGTTACCTTCGGAAAAAGAGTTGG
TAGCTCTTGATCCGGCAAACAAACCACCGCTGGTAGCGGTGGTTTTTTTGTTTGCAAGCAGCAGATTACG
CGCAGAAAAAAAGGATCTCAAGAAGATCCTTTGATCTTTTCTACGGGGTCTGACGCTCAGTGGAACGAAA
ACTCACGTTAAGGGATTTTGGTCATGCATGATATATCTCCCAATTTGTGTAGGGCTTATTATGCACGCTT
AAAAATAATAAAAGCAGACTTGACCTGATAGTTTGGCTGTGAGCAATTATGTGCTTAGTGCATCTAACGC
TTGAGTTAAGCCGCGCCGCGAAGCGGCGTCGGCTTGAACGAATTTCTAGCTAGACATTATTTGCCGACTA
CCTTGGTGATCTCGCCTTTCACGTAGTGGACAAATTCTTCCAACTGATCTGCGCACGAGGCCAAGCGATC
TTCTTCTTGTCCAAGATAAGCCTGTCTAGCTTCAAGTATGACGGGCTGATACTGGGCCGGCAGGCGCTCC
ATTGCCCAGTCGGCAGCGACATCCTTCGGCGCGATTTTGCCGGTTACTGCGCTGTACCAAATGCGGGACA
ACGTAAGCACTACATTTCGCTCATCGCCAGCCCAGTCGGGCGGCGAGTTCCATAGCGTTAAGGTTTCATT
TAGCGCCTCAAATAGATCCTGTTCAGGAACCGGATCAAAGAGTTCCTCCGCCGCTGGACCTACCAAGGCA
ACGCTATGTTCTCTTGCTTTTGTCAGCAAGATAGCCAGATCAATGTCGATCGTGGCTGGCTCGAAGATAC
CTGCAAGAATGTCATTGCGCTGCCATTCTCCAAATTGCAGTTCGCGCTTAGCTGGATAACGCCACGGAAT
GATGTCGTCGTGCACAACAATGGTGACTTCTACAGCGCGGAGAATCTCGCTCTCTCCAGGGGAAGCCGAA
GTTTCCAAAAGGTCGTTGATCAAAGCTCGCCGCGTTGTTTCATCAAGCCTTACGGTCACCGTAACCAGCA
AATCAATATCACTGTGTGGCTTCAGGCCGCCATCCACTGCGGAGCCGTACAAATGTACGGCCAGCAACGT
CGGTTCGAGATGGCGCTCGATGACGCCAACTACCTCTGATAGTTGAGTCGATACTTCGGCGATCACCGCT
TCCCCCATGATGTTTAACTTTGTTTTAGGGCGACTGCCCTGCTGCGTAACATCGTTGCTGCTCCATAACA
TCAAACATCGACCCACGGCGTAACGCGCTTGCTGCTTGGATGCCCGAGGCATAGACTGTACCCCAAAAAA
ACAGTCATAACAAGCCATGAAAACCGCCACTGCGCCGTTACCACCGCTGCGTTCGGTCAAGGTTCTGGAC
CAGTTGCGTGAGCGCATACGCTACTTGCATTACAGCTTACGAACCGAACAGGCTTATGTCCACTGGGTTC
GTGCCCGAATTGATCACAGGCAGCAACGCTCTGTCATCGTTACAATCAGCATGCTACCCTCCGCGAGATC
ATCCGTGTTTAAAACCCGGCAGCTTAGTTGCCGTTCTTCCGAATAGCATCGGTAACATGAGCAAAGTCTG
CCGCCTTACAACGGCTCTCCCGCTGACGCCGTCCCGGACTGATGGGCTGCCTGTATCGAGTGGTGATTTT
GTGCCGAGCTGCCGGTCGGGGAGCTGTTGGCTGGCTGGTGGCAGGATATATTGTGGTGTAAACAAATTGA
CGCTTAGACAACTTAATAACACATTGCGGATCCCTCGGTCACATGTGCATCCTCTCTGAGCGACTAAATG
GAGCAACCTACTGTTTTTGAAGTTTGGGTTGCCATGTAATCACTTGCAATAAATATATGTACTAATGACT
GCATCGGCTTGCGTGTCTAAATTTGTAGCTTATTGAAAACTTTTTGTGGTTAAAGACGAATCCAGTTAAC
TAACATAAGTTTAACAAAACAAGACCTTTTCCATATATAGACCACCGTTACCAACTTACAAAGAAGCCAA
ATAAAGTACAACACAACACTTGCAAGTTACAAAAAGAGAGGAAAAAAAACATGGTACCATTTGACAACAT
ATAGAAACACACATAAACATTACTTATAACAAAAAGATTCAAACTCGGCTTTTATTATCTCCCCCTGATC
AAATTCTAAACACTTTATTCCTCATAAACTAACTCCCCGACATTGGAGTTATTGGACTATGACGATGACA
TCAGTGGGGTAAGCTCACTTGTGCCCCAGTTTGCTAGGGAGGTCGCAGTATCTGGCCACAGCCACCTCGT
GCTGCTCGACGTAGGTTTCTTTGTCGGCCTCCTTGATTCTTTCCAGTCTGTGGTCCACATAGTAGACGCC
GGGCATCTTGAGGTTCTTAGCGGGTTTCTTGGATCTGTATGTGGTCTTGAAGTTGCAGATCAGGTGGCCC
CCGCCCACGAGCTTCAGGGCCATGTCGCTTCTGCCTTCCAGGCCGCCGTCAGCGGGGTACAGCATCTCGG
TGTTGGCCTCCCAGCCGAGTGTTTTCTTCTGCATCACAGGGCCGTTGGATGGGAAGTTCACCCCTCTGAT
CTTGACGTTGTAGATGAGGCAGCCGTCCTGGAGGCTGGTGTCCTGGGTAGCGGTCAGCACGCCCCCATCT
TCGTATGTGGTGACTCTCTCCCATGTGAAGCCCTCAGGGAAGGACTGCTTAAAGAAGTCGGGGATGCCCT
GGGTGTGGTTGATGAAGGTTCTGCTGCCGTACATGAAGCTGGTAGCCAGGATGTCGAAGGCGAAGGGGAG
AGGGCCGCCCTCGACCACCTTGATTCTCATGGTCTGGGTGCCCTCGTAGGGCTTGCCTTCGCCCTCGGAT
GTGCACTTGAAGTGGTGGTTGTTCACGGTGCCCTCCATGTACAGCTTCATGTGCATGTTCTCCTTAATCA
GCTCGCTCATAGTAGTGTGCTGGCCACCACGAGTACGGTCACGGTCATGTTCCCCACCAGTATGTTGCTG
TCCGTAGTACTGAGCTCTGTCTTTCAGATCCTGAGCTTTGCTTCCCAACTTCATCCTTGCACTGTCCAAC
TTGTCTGATCCCTGTGGGTGCTCTCCCGTTGCGTACCTATTCACAATCAATAGGTATCATACCAAGCATT
TTACCTATATAGATGATATACACAGACACATTCAAGCTAGCTAGGTCAAATTTCGTATTTAGTTAACCAA
ATGTTCCCTAGAATTTGCAATTTCTTATTGTTACATTTGTTATTCGACCAAAAAAATTGATCCAAAGCTA
CTGGCTCAACACATGCATGCACATATTGCACAAAATTATGAAGTAAGATGATAAATGTGTGCTTACTTGT
AAATCCAAGAGAAAACGGTTATAGCGGCAATGCCAAACCCTCCAGAGGAAAGAAAACCGGTGATGAGGAG
TGCAACTGTGATGAGAGCCGGGACAAGGATTGGGCTGAAGATAACGAGCAGAGGTGTTGCAACAGTCAAA
GCTATGACAGTTCCAACAAGGGTAAGGCTGGAGAGAACAAGGAGGGAACCACCAGCTGTGACAGCAGTTG
CAGCTTTAGCAATCTGCCTAGACTTGGAGTAGTCAGATCCTCGTCCGGACATCTGGTACTGGTCACGATC
TCGGCCCATCATCGGGTACTGATCTCTGCCGATGATATCGTGATGGGTTCCTCTAGCTGTATCCGCCATT
TTTTTGTTCTTGTTTACTAGAGAGAATGAGATTTTGAATGAGAGATTGATCAAAAAGATGTGTATATATT
TTGGAAGAGGTAGGAGTGTTTGTTAGATATATTAAGAAAGGAGACGAGAAGTCACGTGTCAATGGAGACA
TCATGCAATTGTAGGCCACGTGTTAATGGCGTCACCATGCAGCCGCTGCATGTGTTAACGAGAGGAGTCT
ATTCAAAGACACGTTTGTTTTTTGCCTAGCTCAGAATGTGGCGTTGGCATCGAACCGAAACATAAAACGC
AAAACGAACCTTTGGGCTCGTCAGTATGGGTTTGGGCCTTCAATAGATTCCTTCTATACGGCCCACATAT
CCACTATTGGCAACAAAATTAGAAAAATTTAGGATTTAGTTTTAAAATTTGTTCCGCGACATTCTAGAAC
TCCCCATGGGAATTCGTAAAGCGCTCCAATTCAGCAAGCGTCGATCTAGTAACATAGATGACACCGCGCG
CGATAATTTATCCTAGTTTGCGCGCTATATTTTGTTTTCTATCGCGTATTAAATGTATAATTGCGGGACT
CTAATCATAAAAACCCATCTCATAAATAACGTCATGCATTACATGTTAATTATTACATGCTTAACGTAAT
TCAACAGAAATTATATGATAATCATCGCAAGACCGGCAACAGGATTCAATCTTAAGAAACTTTATTGCCA
AATGTTTGAACGATCTGCTTGACTCTAGATCCAGAGTCCCGCTCAAATCTCAGTCACAGGAAGAACAGGT
CTAGGAGGAACAGGAAGAGAGAAATCAAGCTGCCAGAATCCCACATCATGCCAATTTCCATGTTTGAAAC
CAGCAGCTCTAAGCATTCCCCTAGGAGCATAACCAAGAGCCTCATGCATCCTCACAGAAGGATCATTAGG
AAGTCCAATCACAGCAACCACAGACTTGAAACCCTGAGCCTCCAAAGACTTCAAAAGATGAGTGTAAAGA
GTAGATCCAAGACCAGTTCTTTGATGCCTAGGAGACACGTAAACAGTAGACTCAGCAGTCCAATCGTAAG
CATTCCTAGCCTTCCAAGGACCAGCATAAGCAATACCAGCCACTTCACCATCCACTTCAGCAACAAGCCA
AGGATACCTCTCTCTAAGCCTCACAAGATCATCAGTCCACTCTTGTGGTTCTTGAGGCTCAGTCCTGAAA
TTCACAGTAGAAGTCTCAATGTAATGATTCACAATAGTGCACACAGCAGGCATATCAGCCTCAGTAGCCC
TTCTAATATCAGCAGGCCTTCTTTCAGGAGACATGCGAAACGATCCAGATCCGGTGCAGATTATTTGGAT
TGAGAGTGAATATGAGACTCTAATTGGATACCGAGGGGAATTTATGGAACGTCAGTGGAGCATTTTGACA
AGAAATATTTGCTAGCTGATAGTGACCTTAGGCGACTTTTGAACGCGCAATAATGGTTTCTGACGTATGT
GCTTAGCTCATTAAACTCCAGAAACCCGCGGCTGAGTGGCTCCTTCAACGTTGCGGTTCTGTCAGTTCCA
AACGTAAAACGGCTTGTCCCGCGTCATCGGCGGGGGTCATAACGTGACTCCCTTAATTCTCCGCTCCGAG
CTCGAATTCTAGTAGCGTTGTCAATCAATTGGCAAGTCATAAAATGCATTAAAAAATATTTTCATACTCA
ACTACAAATCCATGAGTATAACTATAATTATAAAGCAATGATTAGAATCTGACAAGGATTCTGGAAAATT
ACATAAAGGAAAGTTCATAAATGTCTAAAACACAAGAGGACATACTTGTATTCAGTAACATTTGCAGCTT
TTCTAGGTCTGAAAATATATTTGTTGCCTAGTGAATAAGCATAATGGTACAACTACAAGTGTTTTACTCC
TCATATTAACTTCGGTCATTAGAGGCCACGATTTGACACATTTTTACTCAAAACAAAATGTTTGCATATC
TCTTATAATTTCAAATTCAACACACAACAAATAAGAGAAAAAACAAATAATATTAATTTGAGAATGAACA
AAAGGACCATATCATTCATTAACTCTTCTCCATCCATTTCCATTTCACAGTTCGATAGCGAAAACCGAAT
AAAAAACACAGTAAATTACAAGCACAACAAATGGTACAAGAAAAACAGTTTTCCCAATGCCATAATACTC
AAACTCAGTAGGATTCTGGTGTGTGCGCAATGAAACTGATGCATTGAACTTGACGAACGTTGTCGAAACC
GATGATACGAACGAAAGCTCTAAGCTCAGACTTTACGCTTCTTCTTTGGGTCAGCCCTAGAGTCACCACC
CAACTGCGACAGATCTATCCTTGTCTCATAGAGCCCTGTAATAGATTGGTGAATAAGGGTAGCGTCCAAC
ACTTCCTTGGTTGATGTGTAGCGCTTTCTGTCGATAGTGGTATCGAAGTACTTAAAGGCTGCTGGGGCTC
CCAGATTGGTCAGTGTGAACAGGTGGATGATGTTTTCCGCTTGTTCCCTTATCGGCTTATCTCTGTGCTT
GTTGTACGCGGAAAGCACCTTTAATTGTAGAAAACCAGTAAAACATGGACAATTAGGAGGCATCGATTAT
CTAACCAAAGACTTTAACAACACTAATCTGCCACTAATATTCATGAGAAGTCCTTACCTTATCGAGGTTA
GCGTCTGCAAGAATGACCCGCTTGGAAAATTCGCTGATCTGCTCTATGATCTCATCAAGATAGTGCTTGT
GCTGCTCGACAAACAACTGCTTCTGCTCGTTGTCCTCTGGTGACCCCTTCAGCTTCTCATAGTGTGAGGC
CAAGTACAGGAAGTTGACGTACTTACTGGGCAATGCCAGCTCGTTGCCCTTCTGCAGTTCTCCGGCAGAT
GCCAGCATGCGTTTTCTGCCATTTTCCAATTCGAAAAGCGAATACTTGGGCAGTTTGATAATGAGGTCTT
TCTTCACCTCTTTGTAACCTGGTTTGTATAATTTTGGTTCAGTTAATTAGGAAAATTACATAATGGCTCC
AAAAAAAAATTATCGACCTTTTACCAAAAAAAATAAAATTTATCGACCTTGACAGGAAAAAGTTACAAAT
CAAAAGAAAGAATATCGTCTGGCATCCAATATTTTACCTTTAGCCTCGAGGAAGTCGATCGGATTCTTCT
CGAACGAGGACCTTTCCATTATGGTAATTCCAAGCAGTTCCTTGACGCTTTTCAGTTTCTTGCTCTTGCC
CTTCTCCACCTTGGCCACTACCAGTACGCTGTATGCCACGGTAGGGCTATCAAAGCCTCCGTATTTCTTC
GGATCCCAATCCTTCTTCCTCGCAATCAGTTTGTCGGAGTTGCGCTTAGGGAGAATGGACTCCTTGGAGA
AACCACCGGTTTGAACCTCCGTTTTCTTGACTATGTTGACTTGGGGCATGCTGAGAACCTTACGCACAGT
CGCAAAATCCCTGCCCTTATCCCAGACAATCTCACCTGCAAGAAACAGCAAAGAGAGAGTTAAGATATAA
GTGAACAAGAAAGTCTTGGGATCGACATACATACAATCAATTGATCAAATTCCTAGGATTAAACATATGA
AATAGGAAAGACAGACCTGTTTCGCCATTTGTCTCGATCAGAGGCCTCTTCCGGATTTCACCATTCGCCA
GAGTGATCTCTGTCTTGAAGAAGTTCATGATATTCGAGTAAAAGAAGTATTTCGCGGTAGCCTTGCCGAT
CTCTTGTTCTGACTTCGCGATCATCTTCCTAACGTCGTACACCTTGTAATCCCCGTACACAAACTCAGAC
TCCAGTTTCGGATACTTCTTGATGAGAGCAGTGCCAACAACGGCGTTCAGGTAGGCGTCATGGGCATGAT
GGTAGTTGTTGATCTCGCGAACCTTGTAAAACTGGAAGTCCTTCCGGAAGTCACTAACCAGTTTGCTCTT
GAGGGTGATCACCTGCGTAACCATCAAAAGTCAATATGGATTCATCACAAATTAATCAGGAATAGAAAGA
TCGGGTGGCCTTGAAGTTGATCAAATAAAAAGTTTCGAACTTTAGTTTGATATGGTAAAGGAAAGTTGGA
AACTTTACCTTTACCTCCCTGATAAGTTTGTCATTCTCATCATACTTCGTATTCATACGCGAATCGAGTA
TCTGGGCCACATGTTTCGTAATCTGACGAGTTTCAACCAACTGGCGCTTGATGAAGCCGGCTTTGTCGAG
CTCAGACAGTCCGCCCCTTTCTGCCTTCGTGAGATTGTCGAATTTCCGTTGGGTTATGAGCTTAGCATTC
AAAAGCTGCCTCCAATAGTTCTTCATCTTCTTCACAACCTCCTCGCTGGGTACATTGTCGGATTTTCCGC
GGTTCTTGTCTGAGCGCGTAAGGACCTATAACACGGGAGAAACCAAAAAGCAAACTCATTTCACGCCAAA
TACTACAGATTTCTCAAAAATTAAGTTATAATCCATATATCCTGACAAGAAATTGATTAAAACACAGTTG
CTTTACCTTGTTGTCAATACTATCGTCCTTCAGGAAAGATTGAGGGACAATGTGATCCACATCATAGTCG
GAGAGTCTGTTAATGTCGAGCTCTTGGTCGACGTACATATCTCTCCCATTCTGGAGGTAATAGAGGTACA
GCTTCTCGTTCTGGAGTTGAGTATTTTCGACTGGGTGCTCTTTCAGAATCTGACTCCCAAGCTCCTTGAT
GCCTTCCTCTATCCGCTTCATGCGCTCCCGTGAGTTCTTCTGCCCTTTCTGAGTCGTCTGGTTTTCCCTC
GCCATCTCGATGACGATGTTCTCCGGCTTATGGCGGCCCATGACCTGTAGCAATAATTAAAACAAAAATA
CCACAAACAGTTAGAACTGAGGCAAGAAGAATGAATGCAGAGAAAAAAAATCTTAGCTATTCATGGAAAT
GGAAGTGCGACGAACACCTAAAATGCAAGGAGCATAACCAAATGCAGAACTTACCTTCACCAGCTCATCC
ACAACCTTCACTGTCTGCAGTATGCCCTTCTTTATAGCTGGCGATCCAGCCAGGTTGGCTATGTGTTCGT
GAAGGCTATCGCCCTGACCTGACACTTGGGCCTTCTGGATATCTTCTTTGAAGGTCAGTGAGTCATCGTG
AATAAGCTGCATGAAGTTCCGATTCGCAAAACCGTCGGATTTGAGAAAGTCCAGTATAGTCTTGCCGGAT
TGCTTGTCGCGGATGCCGTTGATGAGCTTCCTGGAGAGCCTTCCCCAACCTAAAACATAGAACAAACATT
TGTCTCATCACAAATATGCATCAAGGAACACTCAGAAGTTAGTCATATACCCAAATTCTTGAAACTAGAG
AAACAAAAAAAGAGGGATCATTGCGGAAACCTTTTGACCTCTTACCTGTATATCTCCTCCTCTTCAACTG
CTTCATGACCTTGTCATCGAACAGATGCGCATAAGTCTTAAGGCGCTCCTCGATCATTTCTCTGTCCTCA
AACAGCGTGAGAGTCAGCACGATGTCCTCGAGGATGTCCTCGTTCTCCTCGTTGTCAAGGAAGTCCTTGT
CCTTGATGATTTTCAACAGGTCATGGTATGTGCCAAGAGAGGCATTGAACCTATCCTCAACGCCGCTGAT
TTCCACAGAATCAAAGCATTCGATCTTCTTAAAGTAGTCCTCTTTAAGCTGTTTCACAGTGACCTTCCGA
TTGGTTTTGAACAAGAGATCGACAATGGCCTTCTTCTGCTCACCTGTTATAACAGTAAAAATTACTTTAG
AAACAAAACAAAAGTGTGGTCTTTTAGGAATGATTATTGATCAGTTCATAGTTTAAAATCTTGTGTTTTT
ATCGTAAAAGTGTGGACCAGGATTTACCTGACAGGAAGGCCGGTTTGCGCATCCCCTCCGTCACATATTT
CACCTTCGTCAGCTCGTTGTAGACCGTGAAGTATTCGTACAGGAGACTATGCTTGGGCAGGACTTTCTCA
TTTGGGAGATTCTTATCGAAGTTGGTCATCCTTTCGATGAAGGACTGTGCACTCGCACCCTTGTCCACGA
CCTCTTCGAAGTTCCAAGGCGTGATAGTCTCCTCGGATTTGCGTGTCATCCACGCAAACCGCGAGTTCCC
GCGTGCGAGTGGACCTAATGAATTAATAGAAAAATCAGGCAAATTAGAAAAGAAATAATTCTCAAAAGAG
AACAACTGAGGTCAGAAAATAGCATTCATCAACTGAAACTAGGTATTTCTTCATATGATACTAACCTACA
TAGTAGGGAATGCGGAACGTGAGGATCTTTTCAATCTTCTCTCTGTTGTCTTTCAGGAACGGATAGAAGT
CCTCTTGCCTCCTCAAGATAGCATGCAGCTCACCGAGGTGGATCTGGTGCGGTATGCTGCCATTGTCGAA
GGTACGCTGCTTCCGAAGCAAATCTTCGCGGTTCAATTTAACGAGCAGCTCCTCTGTACCGTCCATCTTT
TCCAGAATAGGCTTGATGAATTTGTAGAATTCCTCCTGACTTGCACCTAATAATATCATCAGAGGAAAAC
TCAATTCTTATATCTTACAGAAATGAACAACAAAATACATGTAGCAGAGAGGAAAACAATCATAAGTAAC
AACTTACCTCCATCAATGTACCCTGCGTAGCCATTCTTCGATTGGTCAAAGAAAATCTCCTTGTACTTCT
CGGGGAGTTGCTGGCGAACCAAAGCCTTCAGAAGGGTCAGATCCTGGTGATGCTCGTCGTACCTCTTGAT
CATGGAGGCGCTAAGTGGCGCTTTGGTTATCTCCGTGTTGACCCGCAGAATGTCACTGAGCAAGATAGCG
TCTGACAGATTCTTGGCAGCCAAGAACAGGTCGGCATACTGATCACCTACAAAAGTTTAAAAGACTCAAT
TTTAACTCTACAGCTTCAAATAAATTTCCGCAAAGAAATTGATAGGTTTAGACAACAAAAGAAGAGTTCC
AATTTCAAGAGCACCTATTTGGGCGAGCAGATTGTCCAGATCATCATCGTATGTATCCTTTGACAGCTGC
AGCTTCGCGTCCTCGGCGAGGTCAAAGTTGCTTTTGAAGTTAGGGGTGAGGCCCAGAGACAGTGCAATCA
GATTCCCGAACAAGCCGTTCTTCTTCTCGCCTGGCAATTGAGCGATCAGATTCTCAAGCCGTCTGGACTT
CGAAAGTCTGGCAGACAGTATTGCCTTGGCGTCGACACCTGAGATTGTTTGCAAAGAAAAATCTCAAAGC
ATGTACAATCTATAAACTTATGATGGAAAAAGAAAAGAAAGGTAACTAAGGAATGTTACCTGATGCATTG
ATGGGGTTCTCCTCGAACAGCTGATTGTAGGTTTGGACGAGCTGAATGAACAGTTTATCCACATCGGAGT
TATCCGGGTTGAGGTCCCCTTCGATCAAGAAATGGCCACGAAACTTTATCATGTGCGCGAGAGCCAGGTA
TATGAGCCGAAGGTCTGCCTTATCGGTTGAGTCCACCAGCTTCTTGCGAAGGTGGTATATAGTCGGATAC
TTTTCATGATAGGCTACTTCGTCAACAATATTCCCAAAGATGGGGTGACGCTCGTGTTTCTTATCTTCCT
CTACCAGGAAGGATTCCTCGAGGCGATGGAAGAACGAGTCGTCAACCTGCAAAATCAAGTTTATTGATCA
TCAAGTGAGTTTACATGTAGTTAAATGCTTTCAGTAATATCCCAATGAAGCAGGATATGCTTTCAGTACA
AAATACATAAGCATACTATATCATAAAAATCCTTACCTTCGCCATCTCGTTGCTAAAGATCTCTTGGAGA
TAACAGATTCTGTTCTTCCTGCGAGTGTACCTTCTCCTCGCAGTACGTTTAAGCCTTGTCGCCTCCGCGG
TTTCTCCAGAGTCAAAGAGCAGAGCTCCGATCAAGTTCTTCTTAATGCTGTGCCTATCTGTGTTGCCCAG
CACTTTAAATTTCTTCGAAGGTACCTTGTATTCATCGGTGATAACGGCCCACCCAACTGAGTTCGTACCA
ATATCAAGTCCAATGCTGTACTTCTTGTCCATTTTCCAGCTGACCTTCCGCTTCTTCTTCGGTGGGCTAG
AAGCCATTGCTGTGGTGAGAGAAACAGAGCGTGAGCTCAAATACACAAGTACGAAATCAGAGTTATGAGA
GAGGATTTGGAGAAAGAAGATCACCTGAAGATCGTTTGCGTCGCGCGAATGAGAGAGACGGCAGAGAAAA
CGAGAAGCTTTAAGAGGACGAACAAAAACCCTAATGTCACTCCTTTTATATAGATGAGAAATTTAGGGTT
TGGGCTCTAATGGAGCTGTCTACATGGGCTTTCATTTCTTTATCCAGTAAAGAACCGGTTTAACAGGTTC
CCTGGTTTATACGTGGTTTTAGCCGGTTAACTTACGGAATATTATTTTTATCTTAAGTTACACAAATTAC
ATCATTAATAGTAAAACAAAATTTTATGGTGCAATTTAAGTTTTTATGATGAGTGAAATTCGAATAATAT
ACAAATATTTTACTGTTTAGGTTTCCCTAAACCTACTTTTAGATATGTAAATTAAACATTTTTTTTTTTT
TGGTTAGAACCAAGTCAGTGATCATAGAACTCAAAAAGCTGGTGTTTCAATTGGTACAAGCATTTTTATT
GCAAGATATAAAAATTCAGAAGGACATATCCTTGATGTATGTACATGAAGGAACCGATTTTGACTCCAAG
CTACAAAGAAGAAGAAGAATGATATACAAAGAAAACTGCATATCCTCACCATGAAATTGAAAGCTAGAGG
AAGGGGAATAACAGATACTCTGCGTAGAAGAGATTCCATATAAACCGATAATATCCTGAGATAGCTTCCT
GCAATAATCAAATGTTTCTACACTCCGTTAGATATACACTCCATTGATGTTCCGTGATAACGAGTTTATG
TTTGTACAAAAGTATTTTACCTTGGTGTAGTTTGCTTTTTCTAGTACCCATGTCTACCAAAGATCAACAA
CAAAGATATTAGAGATTAATGAATTTGGCAGTGTCAAATGCAGAAACTAAAGCATATAGTTATGAAGTTC
TTGTGCATTATCTCAAAAGTATGTAAGAGATATAAGAGTATCTCATAATGCTTTACCTGGAAAATTAAGC
CTGAAGCCAAGATCACATGTGCAGGAATCATCAAGCTACCTCTAAAAACCTGTTCATTGTTAAAGGATAA
GAGGGTTGGTCTTTTCAAAGCTGCATACTGAGGAAAGTAACAATATCGCAACAAAAATAAATTGGTGGCG
ATAGTTTATCAAGCTTCTACATGCAGTAATGGTGTTCGTGCTTTAATTAACCGAAATAGTTAAGACGGAA
ATAGATGAATTCACCTGAGGCATGTAGAAAGCTAGTGATATGGCTGAAACATAATTTACTAGCAGAAGTC
CAGAACCGAGGAATGCAATGTTTCTCACTCCAAGTTTTGTTGCCAGGGTTGATATTTGGAACCTATTCAA
GATCAATCAAAGGCATGATTAACTAAACATGCTTGAACAAACACATAAAGACAATATATCAAACGGAGCT
GGTTAAACATTGTCTTTGACTGTCAAATGGATTGAGCCAAAGAGCGGAAAGAAAATGGTTATGCGTGCAG
TTACTTACTTTCGATCTCCTTCAACATCAGGAAGGTCCTTTGTAATAGCAATGACCAGTGCAAACAGTGT
CACAAAAGATGTGATGAACGCCACAGGTGCACTGCAAATAGCGAATCAAAAGTTGAGCTCCAAGCTTGAA
TTCTTGCAGAGACCGAGACGTTGATCGGCACGTAAGAGGTTCCAACTTTCACCATAATGAAATAAGATCA
CTACCGGGCGTATTTTTTGAGTTATCGAGATTTTCAGGAGCTAAGGAAGCTAAAATGGAGAAAAAAATCA
CTGGATATACCACCGTTGATATATCCCAATGGCATCGTAAAGAACATTTTGAGGCATTTCAGTCAGTTGC
TCAATGTACCTATAACCAGACCGTTCAGCTGGATATTACGGCCTTTTTAAAGACCGTAAAGAAAAATAAG
CACAAGTTTTATCCGGCCTTTATTCACATTCTTGCCCGCCTGATGAATGCTCATCCGGAATTCCGTATGG
CAATGAAAGACGGTGAGCTGGTGATATGGGATAGTGTTCACCCTTGTTACACCGTTTTCCATGAGCAAAC
TGAAACGTTTTCATCGCTCTGGAGTGAATACCACGACGATTTCCGGCAGTTTCTACACATATATTCGCAA
GATGTGGCGTGTTACGGTGAAAACCTGGCCTATTTCCCTAAAGGGTTTATTGAGAATATGTTTTTCGTCT
CAGCCAATCCCTGGGTGAGTTTCACCAGTTTTGATTTAAACGTGGCCAATATGGACAACTTCTTCGCCCC
CGTTTTCACCATGGGCAAATATTATACGCAAGGCGACAAGGTGCTGATGCCGCTGGCGATTCAGGTTCAT
CATGCCGTTTGTGATGGCTTCCATGTCGGCAGAATGCTTAATGAATTACAACAGTACTGCGATGAGTGGC
AGGGGGGGCGTAAACGCCGCGTGGATCCGGCTTACTAAAAGCCAGATAACAGTATGCGTATTTGCGCGCT
GATTTTTGCGGTATAAGAATATATACTGATATGTATACCCGAAGTATGTCAAAAAGAGGTATGCTATGAA
GCAGCGTATTACAGTGACAGTTGACAGCGACAGCTATCAGTTGCTCAAGGCATATATGATGTCAATATCT
CCGGTCTGGTAAGCACAACCATGCAGAATGAAGCCCGTCGTCTGCGTGCCGAACGCTGGAAAGCGGAAAA
TCAGGAAGGGATGGCTGAGGTCGCCCGGTTTATTGAAATGAACGGCTCTTTTGCTGACGAGAACAGGGGC
TGGTGAAATGCAGTTTAAGGTTTACACCTATAAAAGAGAGAGCCGTTATCGTCTGTTTGTGGATGTACAG
AGTGATATTATTGACACGCCCGGGCGACGGATGGTGATCCCCCTGGCCAGTGCACGTCTGCTGTCAGATA
AAGTCTCCCGTGAACTTTACCCAGTGGTGCATATCGGGGATGAAAGCTGGCGCATGATGACCACCGATAT
GGCCAGTGTGCCGGTTTCCGTTATCGGGGAAGAAGTGGCTGATCTCAGCCACCGCGAAAATGACATCAAA
AACGCCATTAACCTGATGTTCTGGGGAATATAAATGTCAGGCTCCCTTATACACAGCCAGTCGGTCTCAG
CTTCTGCAGGCATGCGACGTCGAGCTTAGCTTGAGCTTGGATCAGATTGTCGTTTCCCGCCTTCAGTTTA
AACTATCAGTGTTTGACAGGATATATTGGCGGGTAAACCTAAGAGAAAAGAGCGTTTATTAGAATAATCG
GATATTTAAAAGGGCGTGAAAAGGTTTATCCGTTCGTCCATTTGTATGTGCATGCCAACCACAGGGTTCC
CCTCGGGATCAAAGTACTTTAAAGTACTTTAAAGTACTTTAAAGTACTTTGATCCAACCCCTCCGCTGCT
ATAGTGCAGTCGGCTTCTGACGTTCAGTGCAGCCGTGTTCTGAAAACGACATGTCGCACAAGTCCTAAGT
TACGCGACAGGCTGCCGCCCTGCCCTT
